>Addgene plasmid #168833 | pEntry_MERS-CoV-Nucleocapsid | addgene full sequence | sequence record 424367 | Addgene NGS Result
CAAATAATGATTTTATTTTGACTGATAGTGACCTGTTCGTTGCAACAAATTGATGAGCAATGCTTTTTTA
TAATGCCAACTTTGTACAAAAAAGCAGAAGGGCCGTCAAGGCCAGGATCCATGGGATCCGCATCCCCTGC
TGCACCTCGTGCTGTTTCCTTTGCCGATAACAATGATATAACAAATACAAACCTATCTCGAGGTAGAGGA
CGTAATCCAAAACCACGAGCTGCACCAAATAACACTGTCTCTTGGTACACTGGGCTTACCCAACACGGGA
AAGTCCCTCTTACCTTTCCACCTGGGCAGGGTGTACCTCTTAATGCCAATTCTACCCCTGCGCAAAATGC
TGGGTATTGGCGGAGACAGGACAGAAAAATTAATACCGGGAATGGAATTAAGCAACTGGCTCCCAGGTGG
TACTTCTACTACACTGGAACTGGACCCGAAGCAGCACTCCCATTCCGGGCTGTTAAGGATGGCATCGTTT
GGGTCCATGAAGATGGCGCCACTGATGCTCCTTCAACTTTTGGGACGCGGAACCCTAACAATGATTCAGC
TATTGTTACACAATTCGCGCCCGGTACTAAGCTTCCTAAAAACTTCCACATTGAGGGGACTGGAGGCAAT
AGTCAATCATCTTCAAGAGCCTCTAGCTTAAGCAGAAACTCTTCCAGATCTAGTTCACAAGGTTCAAGAT
CAGGAAACTCTACCCGCGGCACTTCTCCAGGTCCATCTGGAATCGGAGCAGTAGGAGGTGATCTACTTTA
CCTTGATCTTCTGAACAGACTACAAGCCCTTGAGTCTGGCAAAGTAAAGCAATCGCAGCCAAAAGTAATC
ACTAAGAAAGATGCTGCTGCTGCTAAAAATAAGATGCGCCACAAGCGCACTTCCACCAAAAGTTTCAACA
TGGTGCAAGCTTTTGGTCTTCGCGGACCAGGAGACCTCCAGGGAAACTTTGGTGATCTTCAATTGAATAA
ACTCGGCACTGAGGACCCACGTTGGCCCCAAATTGCTGAGCTTGCTCCTACAGCCAGTGCTTTTATGGGT
ATGTCGCAATTTAAACTTACCCATCAGAACAATGATGATCATGGCAACCCTGTGTACTTCCTTCGGTACA
GTGGAGCCATTAAACTTGACCCAAAGAATCCCAACTACAATAAGTGGTTGGAGCTTCTTGAGCAAAATAT
TGATGCCTACAAAACCTTCCCTAAGAAGGAAAAGAAACAAAAGGCACCAAAAGAAGAATCAACAGACCAA
ATGTCTGAACCTCCAAAGGAGCAGCGTGTGCAAGGTAGCATCACTCAGCGCACTCGCACCCGTCCAAGTG
TTCAGCCTGGTCCAATGATTGATGTTAACACTGATCTTAATTAAGACGCGATCGCGGCCTCATGGGCCCA
GCTTTCTTGTACAAAGTTGGCATTATAAAAAATAATTGCTCATCAATTTGTTGCAACGAACAGGTCACTA
TCAGTCAAAATAAAATCATTATTTGCCATCCAGCTGATATCCCCTATAGTGAGTCGTATTACATGGTCAT
AGCTGTTTCCTGGCAGCTCTGGCCCGTGTCTCAAAATCTCTGATGTTACATTGCACAAGATAAAAATATA
TCATCATGCCTCCTCTAGACCAGCCAGGACAGAAATGCCTCGACTTCGCTGCTACCCAAGGTTGCCGGGT
GACGCACACCGTGGAAACGGATGAAGGCACGAACCCAGTGGACATAAGCCTGTTCGGTTCGTAAGCTGTA
ATGCAAGTAGCGTATGCGCTCACGCAACTGGTCCAGAACCTTGACCGAACGCAGCGGTGGTAACGGCGCA
GTGGCGGTTTTCATGGCTTGTTATGACTGTTTTTTTGGGGTACAGTCTATGCCTCGGGCATCCAAGCAGC
AAGCGCGTTACGCCGTGGGTCGATGTTTGATGTTATGGAGCAGCAACGATGTTACGCAGCAGGGCAGTCG
CCCTAAAACAAAGTTAAACATTATGAGGGAAGCGGTGATCGCCGAAGTATCGACTCAACTATCAGAGGTA
GTTGGCGTCATCGAGCGCCATCTCGAACCGACGTTGCTGGCCGTACATTTGTACGGCTCCGCAGTGGATG
GCGGCCTGAAGCCACACAGTGATATTGATTTGCTGGTTACGGTGACCGTAAGGCTTGATGAAACAACGCG
GCGAGCTTTGATCAACGACCTTTTGGAAACTTCGGCTTCCCCTGGAGAGAGCGAGATTCTCCGCGCTGTA
GAAGTCACCATTGTTGTGCACGACGACATCATTCCGTGGCGTTATCCAGCTAAGCGCGAACTGCAATTTG
GAGAATGGCAGCGCAATGACATTCTTGCAGGTATCTTCGAGCCAGCCACGATCGACATTGATCTGGCTAT
CTTGCTGACAAAAGCAAGAGAACATAGCGTTGCCTTGGTAGGTCCAGCGGCGGAGGAACTCTTTGATCCG
GTTCCTGAACAGGATCTATTTGAGGCGCTAAATGAAACCTTAACGCTATGGAACTCGCCGCCCGACTGGG
CTGGCGATGAGCGAAATGTAGTGCTTACGTTGTCCCGCATTTGGTACAGCGCAGTAACCGGCAAAATCGC
GCCGAAGGATGTCGCTGCCGACTGGGCAATGGAGCGCCTGCCGGCCCAGTATCAGCCCGTCATACTTGAA
GCTAGACAGGCTTATCTTGGACAAGAAGAAGATCGCTTGGCCTCGCGCGCAGATCAGTTGGAAGAATTTG
TCCACTACGTGAAAGGCGAGATCACCAAGGTAGTCGGCAAATAACCCTCGAGCCACCCATGACCAAAATC
CCTTAACGTGAGTTACGCGTCGTTCCACTGAGCGTCAGACCCCGTAGAAAAGATCAAAGGATCTTCTTGA
GATCCTTTTTTTCTGCGCGTAATCTGCTGCTTGCAAACAAAAAAACCACCGCTACCAGCGGTGGTTTGTT
TGCCGGATCAAGAGCTACCAACTCTTTTTCCGAAGGTAACTGGCTTCAGCAGAGCGCAGATACCAAATAC
TGTTCTTCTAGTGTAGCCGTAGTTAGGCCACCACTTCAAGAACTCTGTAGCACCGCCTACATACCTCGCT
CTGCTAATCCTGTTACCAGTGGCTGCTGCCAGTGGCGATAAGTCGTGTCTTACCGGGTTGGACTCAAGAC
GATAGTTACCGGATAAGGCGCAGCGGTCGGGCTGAACGGGGGGTTCGTGCACACAGCCCAGCTTGGAGCG
AACGACCTACACCGAACTGAGATACCTACAGCGTGAGCTATGAGAAAGCGCCACGCTTCCCGAAGGGAGA
AAGGCGGACAGGTATCCGGTAAGCGGCAGGGTCGGAACAGGAGAGCGCACGAGGGAGCTTCCAGGGGGAA
ACGCCTGGTATCTTTATAGTCCTGTCGGGTTTCGCCACCTCTGACTTGAGCGTCGATTTTTGTGATGCTC
GTCAGGGGGGCGGAGCCTATGGAAAAACGCCAGCAACGCGGCCTTTTTACGGTTCCTGGCCTTTTGCTGG
CCTTTTGCTCACATGTTCTTTCCTGCGTTATCCCCTGATTCTGTGGATAACCGTATTACCGCCTTTGAGT
GAGCTGATACCGCTCGCCGCAGCCGAACGACCGAGCGCAGCGAGTCAGTGAGCGAGGAAGCGGAAGAGCG
CCCAATACGCAAACCGCCTCTCCCCGCGCGTTGGCCGATTCATTAATGCAGCTGGCACGACAGGTTTCCC
GACTGGAAAGCGGGCAGTGAGCGCAACGCAATTAATACGCGTACCGCTAGCCAGGAAGAGTTTGTAGAAA
CGCAAAAAGGCCATCCGTCAGGATGGCCTTCTGCTTAGTTTGATGCCTGGCAGTTTATGGCGGGCGTCCT
GCCCGCCACCCTCCGGGCCGTTGCTTCACAACGTTCAAATCCGCTCCCGGCGGATTTGTCCTACTCAGGA
GAGCGTTCACCGACAAACAACAGATAAAACGAAAGGCCCAGTCTTCCGACTGAGCCTTTCGTTTTATTTG
ATGCCTGGCAGTTCCCTACTCTCGCGTTAACGCTAGCATGGATGTTTTCCCAGTCACGACGTTGTAAAAC
GACGGCCAGTCTTAAGCTCGGGCCC
Features (pLannotate 1.2.2; 12 found; start..end, strand, type, name):
      1..97      +  protein_bind   attL1: mutant version of attL; recombination site for the Gateway® LR reaction LR Clonase™
    130..1365    +  CDS            N: NCAP_MERS1 - Experimental evidence at protein level: Swiss-Prot protein existence level 1. Packages the positive strand viral genome RNA into a helical ribonucleocapsid (RNP) and plays a fundamental role during virion assembly through its interactions with the viral genome and membrane protein M. Plays an important role in enhancing the efficiency of subgenomic viral RNA transcription as well as viral replication. From Middle East respiratory syndrome-related coronavirus (isolate United Kingdom/H123990006/2012) (MERS-CoV) (Betacoronavirus England 1).
   1397..1495    -  protein_bind   attL2: mutant version of attL; recombination site for the Gateway® LR reaction LR Clonase™
   1513..1531    -  promoter       T7 promoter: promoter for bacteriophage T7 RNA polymerase
   1721..1744    +  promoter       Pc promoter (fragment): intI1 (promoter lies within the coding sequence); class 1 integron promoter
   1920..1976    +  CDS            GmR (fragment): gentamycin acetyltransferase; aacC1; confers resistance to gentamycin
   1983..2774    +  CDS            SmR: aminoglycoside adenylyltransferase (Murphy, 1985); aadA; confers resistance to spectinomycin and streptomycin
   2867..3455    +  rep_origin     ori: high-copy-number ColE1/pMB1/pBR322/pUC origin of replication
   3638..3730    +  CDS            lacI (fragment): lac repressor; lacI; The lac repressor binds to the lac operator to inhibit transcription in E. coli. This inhibition can be relieved by adding lactose or isopropyl-β-D-thiogalactopyranoside (IPTG).
   3785..3812    -  terminator     rrnB T2 terminator: transcription terminator T2 from the E. coli rrnB gene
   3944..3987    +  terminator     rrnB T1 terminator: Escherichia coli rrnB; transcription terminator T1 from the E. coli rrnB gene
   4034..4070    -  CDS            lacZα (fragment): LacZα fragment of β-galactosidase; lacZ fragment
