[The description below was written by a language model from this plasmid's Addgene catalogue record and pLannotate feature annotations shown in this document.]
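Description:
pEntry_MERS-CoV-Nucleocapsid is a Gateway-compatible Entry clone built on the pENTR223.1 backbone (about 2.8 kb without insert; the sequenced plasmid is 4,085 nt). It carries the nucleocapsid (N) open reading frame of Middle East respiratory syndrome coronavirus. The plasmid is maintained in E. coli at high copy through a ColE1/pUC-type origin and is selected with spectinomycin via the aadA aminoglycoside adenylyltransferase gene (SmR). This gene sits downstream of a fragment of a class 1 integron Pc promoter and a remnant of a gentamicin resistance gene. Short lacI and lacZα fragments are backbone remnants with no evident function, and rrnB T1 and T2 terminators lie upstream of the cloning region, where they typically shield the insert from read-through transcription.

The roughly 1.24 kb N coding sequence was made synthetically and cloned by SfiI restriction between the attL1 and attL2 sites, so an LR Clonase reaction can move it directionally into any attR-containing Destination vector. The annotation matches it to the N protein of the United Kingdom 2012 MERS-CoV isolate. This protein packages the viral RNA genome into a helical ribonucleocapsid and contributes to virion assembly and viral RNA synthesis. According to the depositor, the 5′ linker provides a start codon flanked by BamHI sites, and the 3′ linker provides a stop codon within a PacI site, followed by an AsiSI site. These sites appear intended to allow the start or stop codon to be removed for N- or C-terminal fusions, although the record does not say so directly. No expression promoter drives the insert; a T7 promoter lies just outside attL2, facing the insert in antisense orientation. The clone belongs to a collection of human coronavirus ORFs for flexible transfer into expression or interaction-assay vectors.
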