Addgene plasmid #168833: pEntry_MERS-CoV-Nucleocapsid
Purpose: Gateway-compatible Entry vector
Depositing lab: Pascal Falter-Braun. Depositing organization: Helmholtz Munich. Publication: A resource of human coronavirus protein-coding sequences in a flexible, multipurpose Gateway Entry clone collection. Weller B, Lin CW, Pogoutse O, Sauer M, Marin-de la Rosa N, Strobel A, Young V, Knapp JJ, Rayhan A, Falter C, Kim DK, Roth FP, Falter-Braun P. G3 (Bethesda). 2023 Jul 5;13(7):jkad105. doi: 10.1093/g3journal/jkad105. PubMed 37267226.
Backbone
  Vector backbone: pENTR223.1*SfiI
  Backbone size w/o insert (bp): 2800
  Vector type: Gateway-compatible Entry vector
Growth in bacteria
  Bacterial resistance: Spectinomycin, 50 μg/mL
  Growth temperature: 37°C
  Growth strain: DH5alpha
  Copy number: High Copy
Gene/Insert
  Gene/Insert name: MERS-CoV-Nucleocapsid (alt name: Nucleocapsid (N))
  Species: Other
  Insert size (bp): 1242
  Entrez Gene: N (a.k.a. G128_gp09)
  Cloning method: Restriction Enzyme; 5′ cloning site SfiI (unknown if destroyed); 3′ cloning site SfiI (unknown if destroyed)
  Sequencing primers: 5′ M13 uni (-21); 3′ M13 rev (-29)
Resource information
  A portion of this plasmid was derived from a plasmid made by: Synthesized by Twist Bioscience
Terms and licenses: Academic/Nonprofit Terms; Industry Terms: Not Available to Industry
Depositor comments: 5'-linker: SfiI-BamHI-ATG-BamHI (GGCCGTCAaggccaggatccatgggatcc), 3'-linker: PacI-TAA-AsiSI-SfiI (cttaatTAAgacgcgatcgcggcctcatGGGCC).
How to cite: pEntry_MERS-CoV-Nucleocapsid was a gift from Pascal Falter-Braun (Addgene plasmid # 168833 ; http://n2t.net/addgene:168833 ; RRID:Addgene_168833)
