>Addgene plasmid #168833 | pEntry_MERS-CoV-Nucleocapsid | depositor partial sequence | sequence record 327230 | gene-specific Insert sequence
GCATCCCCTGCTGCACCTCGTGCTGTTTCCTTTGCCGATAACAATGATATAACAAATACAAACCTATCTC
GAGGTAGAGGACGTAATCCAAAACCACGAGCTGCACCAAATAACACTGTCTCTTGGTACACTGGGCTTAC
CCAACACGGGAAAGTCCCTCTTACCTTTCCACCTGGGCAGGGTGTACCTCTTAATGCCAATTCTACCCCT
GCGCAAAATGCTGGGTATTGGCGGAGACAGGACAGAAAAATTAATACCGGGAATGGAATTAAGCAACTGG
CTCCCAGGTGGTACTTCTACTACACTGGAACTGGACCCGAAGCAGCACTCCCATTCCGGGCTGTTAAGGA
TGGCATCGTTTGGGTCCATGAAGATGGCGCCACTGATGCTCCTTCAACTTTTGGGACGCGGAACCCTAAC
AATGATTCAGCTATTGTTACACAATTCGCGCCCGGTACTAAGCTTCCTAAAAACTTCCACATTGAGGGGA
CTGGAGGCAATAGTCAATCATCTTCAAGAGCCTCTAGCTTAAGCAGAAACTCTTCCAGATCTAGTTCACA
AGGTTCAAGATCAGGAAACTCTACCCGCGGCACTTCTCCAGGTCCATCTGGAATCGGAGCAGTAGGAGGT
GATCTACTTTACCTTGATCTTCTGAACAGACTACAAGCCCTTGAGTCTGGCAAAGTAAAGCAATCGCAGC
CAAAAGTAATCACTAAGAAAGATGCTGCTGCTGCTAAAAATAAGATGCGCCACAAGCGCACTTCCACCAA
AAGTTTCAACATGGTGCAAGCTTTTGGTCTTCGCGGACCAGGAGACCTCCAGGGAAACTTTGGTGATCTT
CAATTGAATAAACTCGGCACTGAGGACCCACGTTGGCCCCAAATTGCTGAGCTTGCTCCTACAGCCAGTG
CTTTTATGGGTATGTCGCAATTTAAACTTACCCATCAGAACAATGATGATCATGGCAACCCTGTGTACTT
CCTTCGGTACAGTGGAGCCATTAAACTTGACCCAAAGAATCCCAACTACAATAAGTGGTTGGAGCTTCTT
GAGCAAAATATTGATGCCTACAAAACCTTCCCTAAGAAGGAAAAGAAACAAAAGGCACCAAAAGAAGAAT
CAACAGACCAAATGTCTGAACCTCCAAAGGAGCAGCGTGTGCAAGGTAGCATCACTCAGCGCACTCGCAC
CCGTCCAAGTGTTCAGCCTGGTCCAATGATTGATGTTAACACTGAT
